Addgene plasmid #210736: pUC57-ITR2-H1- sgCTG Merry-eCMV-SaSpD10A+linker (Neuron codon optimization)-3XFLAG-SV40 NLS-ITR2
Purpose: Coding for SaSp D10A Cas9 alongside Merry sgRNA targeting CAG repeats
Depositing lab: Vincent Dion. Depositing organization: Cardiff University. Publication: Developing small Cas9 hybrids using molecular modeling. Mangin A, Dion V, Menzies G. bioRxiv 2023.10.24.563270 10.1101/2023.10.24.563270.
Backbone
  Vector backbone: pUC57
  Backbone manufacturer: Genscript
  Vector type: Mammalian Expression, CRISPR
Growth in bacteria
  Bacterial resistance: Ampicillin, 100 μg/mL
  Growth temperature: 37°C
  Growth strain: NEB Stable
  Copy number: High Copy
Gene/Insert 1
  Gene/Insert name: SaSp D10A Cas9
  Species: Synthetic
  Mutation: D10A, N-terminal Sa Cas9, C-terminal Sp Cas9
  Promoter: eCMV
  Tag / fusion protein: 3xFLAG, SV40 NLS, PolyA signal (C terminal on insert)
  Cloning method: Unknown
  Sequencing primers: 5′ n/a
Gene/Insert 2
  Gene/Insert name: Merry sgCAG (alt name: gRNA target: GCTGCTGCTGCTGCTGCTGGTTTTAGTACTCTGGAAACAGAATCTACTAAAACAAGGCAAAATGCCGAACTTGAAAAAGTGT)
  Species: H. sapiens (human)
  Promoter: H1
  Cloning method: Unknown
  Sequencing primers: 5′ n/a
Resource information
  A portion of this plasmid was derived from a plasmid made by: Genscript
Terms and licenses: Academic/Nonprofit Terms; Industry Terms: Not Available to Industry
Depositor comments: Please visit https://doi.org/10.1101/2023.10.24.563270 for bioRxiv preprint.
How to cite: pUC57-ITR2-H1- sgCTG Merry-eCMV-SaSpD10A+linker (Neuron codon optimization)-3XFLAG-SV40 NLS-ITR2 was a gift from Vincent Dion (Addgene plasmid # 210736 ; http://n2t.net/addgene:210736 ; RRID:Addgene_210736)
