[The description below was written by a language model from this plasmid's Addgene catalogue record and pLannotate feature annotations shown in this document.]
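Description:
pUC57-ITR2-H1-sgCTG Merry-eCMV-SaSpD10A+linker-3XFLAG-SV40 NLS-ITR2 is a 7.6 kb all-in-one CRISPR nickase construct built in the pUC57 cloning backbone, with the entire payload placed between two AAV2 inverted terminal repeats. It is catalogued as a mammalian expression/CRISPR vector. The ITR flanks give it the layout of an AAV transfer plasmid, in which the roughly 4.7 kb ITR-bounded segment could be packaged, although the record does not explicitly state that use. In E. coli it replicates from the high-copy pUC-type ColE1 origin and is selected with ampicillin through the β-lactamase gene. Remnants of lacZα, the lac promoter/operator, lacI, bom and rop are backbone leftovers. A recombination-deficient host strain is listed, as is typical for repeat-containing ITR plasmids.

Two expression units sit between the ITRs. A human H1 Pol III promoter drives the "Merry" single guide RNA, whose spacer targets CAG/CTG trinucleotide repeats. Its scaffold is only partly recognised as the Staphylococcus aureus gRNA scaffold, consistent with a modified or hybrid design. Downstream, a CMV enhancer/promoter (called eCMV) drives SaSp D10A Cas9, a synthetic chimera with an N-terminal portion from SaCas9 joined through a linker to a C-terminal portion from SpCas9, and described as codon-optimised for neurons. The annotation tool matches only the S. aureus-derived part of the coding region, leaving the remainder unannotated. The D10A substitution inactivates the RuvC domain, making the enzyme a nickase. The protein carries a C-terminal 3xFLAG tag and an SV40 nuclear localisation signal, and the transcript ends at a short synthetic poly(A) signal. The construct serves to co-express a compact hybrid Cas9 nickase and its repeat-targeting guide from one plasmid, as part of work on developing small Cas9 hybrids by molecular modelling.
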