Features (pLannotate 1.2.2; 20 found; start..end, strand, type, name):
    137..236     +  misc_feature   bom (fragment): basis of mobility region from pBR322
    242..399     -  CDS            lacZα (fragment): LacZα fragment of β-galactosidase; lacZ fragment
    432..572     -  repeat_region  AAV2 ITR: inverted terminal repeat of adeno-associated virus serotype 2 inverted
    605..695     +  promoter       H1 promoter: human H1 RNA promoter
    723..770     +  misc_RNA       Sa gRNA scaffold (fragment): guide RNA scaffold for the Staphylococcus aureus CRISPR/Cas9 system
    879..1182    +  enhancer       CMV enhancer: human cytomegalovirus immediate early enhancer
   1183..1386    +  promoter       CMV promoter: human cytomegalovirus (CMV) immediate early promoter
   1431..4154    +  CDS            cas9 (fragment): CAS9_STAAU - Experimental evidence at protein level: Swiss-Prot protein existence level 1. CRISPR (clustered regularly interspaced short palindromic repeat) is an adaptive immune system that provides protection against mobile genetic elements (viruses, transposable elements and conjugative plasmids). CRISPR clusters contain spacers, sequences complementary to antecedent mobile elements, and target invading nucleic acids. CRISPR clusters are transcribed and processed into CRISPR RNA (crRNA). In type II CRISPR systems correct processing of pre-crRNA requires a trans- encoded small RNA (tracrRNA)
   4977..4997    +  CDS            FLAG (fragment): FLAG® epitope tag, followed by an enterokinase cleavage site
   5022..5045    +  CDS            3xFLAG (fragment): three tandem FLAG® epitope tags
   5088..5136    +  polyA_signal   poly(A) signal: synthetic polyadenylation signal
   5153..5293    +  repeat_region  AAV2 ITR: inverted terminal repeat of adeno-associated virus serotype 2 inverted
   5375..5391    -  protein_bind   lac operator: The lac repressor binds to the lac operator to inhibit transcription in E. coli. This inhibition can be relieved by adding lactose or isopropyl-β-D-thiogalactopyranoside (IPTG). lac repressor encoded by lacI
   5399..5429    -  promoter       lac promoter: promoter for the E. coli lac operon
   5444..5465    -  protein_bind   CAP binding site: CAP binding activates transcription in the presence of cAMP. E. coli catabolite activator protein
   5478..5570    -  CDS            lacI (fragment): lac repressor; lacI; The lac repressor binds to the lac operator to inhibit transcription in E. coli. This inhibition can be relieved by adding lactose or isopropyl-β-D-thiogalactopyranoside (IPTG).
   5753..6341    -  rep_origin     ori: high-copy-number ColE1/pMB1/pBR322/pUC origin of replication
   6512..7372    -  CDS            AmpR: β-lactamase; bla; confers resistance to ampicillin, carbenicillin, and related antibiotics
   7373..7477    -  promoter       AmpR promoter: bla
   7572..35      +  CDS            rop (fragment) (across the origin): Rop protein, which maintains plasmids at low copy number; rop
>Addgene plasmid #210736 | pUC57-ITR2-H1- sgCTG Merry-eCMV-SaSpD10A+linker (Neuron codon optimization)-3XFLAG-SV40 NLS-ITR2 | addgene full sequence | sequence record 420081 | Addgene NGS Result
TCGCGCGTTTCGGTGATGACGGTGAAAACCTCTGACACATGCAGCTCCCGGAGACGGTCACAGCTTGTCT
GTAAGCGGATGCCGGGAGCAGACAAGCCCGTCAGGGCGCGTCAGCGGGTGTTGGCGGGTGTCGGGGCTGG
CTTAACTATGCGGCATCAGAGCAGATTGTACTGAGAGTGCACCATATGCGGTGTGAAATACCGCACAGAT
GCGTAAGGAGAAAATACCGCATCAGGCGCCATTCGCCATTCAGGCTGCGCAACTGTTGGGAAGGGCGATC
GGTGCGGGCCTCTTCGCTATTACGCCAGCTGGCGAAAGGGGGATGTGCTGCAAGGCGATTAAGTTGGGTA
ACGCCAGGGTTTTCCCAGTCACGACGTTGTAAAACGACGGCCAGTGAATTCGAGCTCGGTACCTCGCGAA
TGCATCTAGATCCTGCAGGCAGCTGCGCGCTCGCTCGCTCACTGAGGCCGCCCGGGCAAAGCCCGGGCGT
CGGGCGACCTTTGGTCGCCCGGCCTCAGTGAGCGAGCGAGCGCGCAGAGAGGGAGTGGCCAACTCCATCA
CTAGGGGTTCCTGCGGCCCCCCCTAGGTAGGCTAGGCTAGGCGTATATTTGCATGTCGCTATGTGTTCTG
GGAAATCACCATAAACGTGAAATGTCTTTGGATTTGGGAATCTTATAAGTTCTGTATGAGACCACTCTTT
CCCGCTGCTGCTGCTGCTGCTGGTTTTAGTACTCTGGAAACAGAATCTACTAAAACAAGGCAAAATGCCG
AACTTGAAAAAGTGTTTTTTTTCTAGAGGGTACCGGGGCCCGCCTAGGTAGTTATTAATAGTAATCAATT
ACGGGGTCATTAGTTCATAGCCCATATATGGAGTTCCGCGTTACATAACTTACGGTAAATGGCCCGCCTG
GCTGACCGCCCAACGACCCCCGCCCATTGACGTCAATAATGACGTATGTTCCCATAGTAACGCCAATAGG
GACTTTCCATTGACGTCAATGGGTGGAGTATTTACGGTAAACTGCCCACTTGGCAGTACATCAAGTGTAT
CATATGCCAAGTACGCCCCCTATTGACGTCAATGACGGTAAATGGCCCGCCTGGCATTATGCCCAGTACA
TGACCTTATGGGACTTTCCTACTTGGCAGTACATCTACGTATTAGTCATCGCTATTACCATGGTGATGCG
GTTTTGGCAGTACATCAATGGGCGTGGATAGCGGTTTGACTCACGGGGATTTCCAAGTCTCCACCCCATT
GACGTCAATGGGAGTTTGTTTTGGCACCAAAATCAACGGGACTTTCCAAAATGTCGTAACAACTCCGCCC
CATTGACGCAAATGGGCGGTAGGCGTGTACGGTGGGAGGTCTATATAAGCAGAGCTGGTTTAGTGAACCG
TCAGATCCGCTAGCGCTACCGGTCGCCACCATGAAGAGGAATTACATTCTGGGCCTGGCCATCGGGATCA
CCTCTGTGGGGTATGGCATTATCGACTACGAGACAAGAGACGTGATCGACGCAGGCGTCAGACTCTTCAA
GGAGGCCAACGTGGAGAATAACGAAGGCAGGCGGAGCAAGAGGGGTGCAAGGAGATTGAAAAGAAGGCGG
CGCCACAGAATCCAGAGGGTGAAGAAGCTCCTTTTCGACTACAACTTGCTCACCGATCATAGCGAGCTGT
CCGGCATCAATCCTTACGAGGCTAGGGTCAAGGGATTGAGCCAGAAGTTGTCAGAGGAGGAGTTCAGCGC
AGCACTGCTCCATCTTGCCAAGAGGAGAGGAGTCCACAACGTGAATGAGGTGGAGGAAGATACTGGGAAT
GAGCTGAGCACGAAGGAGCAGATCTCTAGAAACTCAAAAGCCTTGGAAGAAAAGTATGTTGCTGAACTCC
AGCTTGAAAGACTCAAGAAGGACGGGGAGGTGAGGGGCTCAATTAACAGGTTCAAGACATCTGACTATGT
GAAAGAAGCAAAGCAGCTCCTCAAAGTGCAAAAAGCTTACCACCAGCTGGACCAAAGTTTTATCGACACG
TACATCGATCTTTTGGAAACACGACGAACGTATTACGAAGGACCAGGTGAAGGCTCACCCTTTGGCTGGA
AAGACATTAAAGAGTGGTACGAAATGTTGATGGGACACTGTACATACTTCCCTGAAGAGCTGCGCAGCGT
CAAGTACGCCTATAACGCCGACCTGTACAACGCCCTTAACGACCTCAACAATTTGGTGATCACTAGAGAC
GAGAACGAAAAGCTCGAGTACTACGAAAAATTCCAAATTATCGAAAATGTCTTCAAGCAGAAGAAAAAGC
CTACACTCAAACAGATTGCCAAAGAGATATTGGTAAACGAAGAGGATATCAAAGGGTACAGAGTCACTTC
CACCGGGAAGCCGGAGTTCACTAATCTCAAGGTTTATCACGACATAAAGGACATAACCGCCCGGAAAGAG
ATCATTGAGAACGCCGAGCTTCTGGACCAGATTGCAAAAATTCTTACTATCTACCAATCATCCGAGGACA
TCCAGGAGGAGCTCACCAATCTTAATAGCGAGCTCACGCAAGAAGAAATTGAGCAAATTAGCAATCTCAA
GGGGTACACCGGAACCCATAATTTGAGCCTTAAGGCTATTAACTTGATTCTGGACGAGCTTTGGCACACG
AACGATAATCAGATTGCCATTTTTAACCGGCTTAAACTCGTTCCGAAGAAAGTTGATTTGAGTCAACAAA
AGGAAATACCTACCACTTTGGTAGACGATTTTATTCTCTCCCCTGTGGTAAAGCGATCCTTTATCCAGTC
AATCAAAGTGATTAATGCAATCATTAAAAAGTACGGGCTGCCCAATGACATTATTATCGAGCTCGCAAGG
GAGAAGAACAGCAAAGATGCCCAGAAGATGATAAACGAGATGCAGAAGCGGAATCGACAGACAAATGAAA
GGATTGAAGAAATAATCCGAACAACAGGGAAGGAAAATGCTAAGTATCTTATCGAAAAGATTAAGCTCCA
CGATATGCAGGAGGGCAAGTGCCTTTACTCTCTCGAGGCGATTCCATTGGAGGACCTCCTTAACAATCCG
TTCAACTACGAGGTGGATCACATCATCCCCAGGAGCGTGAGCTTCGACAACTCATTCAACAACAAGGTGT
TAGTGAAGCAGGAGGAGAACAGCAAGAAAGGTAATAGGACCCCATTCCAGTACCTTAGTAGCTCTGACTC
CAAGATCAGCTACGAGACTTTCAAGAAGCACATACTGAACTTAGCCAAGGGTAAAGGCCGCATTAGCAAA
ACCAAGAAGGAGTATTTGCTGGAAGAAAGGGACATCAACCGGTTCTCAGTCCAGAAGGACTTCATCAACA
GGAACCTGGTGGACACAAGATACGCTACCAGGGGCCTGATGAACCTCTTGAGATCTTACTTCCGGGTCAA
TAACCTGGATGTTAAGGTCAAGTCTATCAACGGCGGCTTCACCAGCTTCCTGAGAAGAAAGTGGAAGTTC
AAGAAGGAGCGAAACAAGGGGTACAAACACCATGCCGAGGACGCTCTGATAATCGCTAACGCCGACTTCA
TCTTCAAGGAGTGGAAGAAGCTGGACAAAGCCAAGAAGGTGATGGAAAACCAGATGTTCGAAGAGAAGCA
GGCTGAGTCCATGCCAGAGATCGAGACAGAGCAGGAATACAAGGAAATCTTCATCACCCCTCACCAGATC
AAACATATTAAGGATTTCAAAGACTATAAGTACTCCCATAGAGTTGACAAAAAGCCCAACAGAGAACTGA
TCAACGACACTCTCTACTCTACCAGAAAGGACGATAAAGGTAACACTCTTATTGTCAACAATCTCAATGG
CCTGTACGACAAGGACAACGATAAGCTGAAGAAACTGATCAACAAATCACCCGAGAAGCTCCTGATGTAC
CACCACGACCCACAGACATACCAGAAGTTGAAGCTCATCATGGAACAGTACGGCGACGAGAAGAACCCCC
TGTACAAATACTACGAGGAAACGGGGAATTACCTCACCAAGTACTCTAAAAAGGACAACGGACCCGTTAT
TAAAAAGATCAAATATTATGGTAACAAGCTTAATGCTCATCTGGACATCACCGATGATTACCCCAATTCC
AGAAATAAGGTGGTCAAACTGTCTGGCGGCGGCAGCGGCGGCACCGGAGGATTCAGTAAGGAAAGCATAC
TGCCGAAAAGGAATTCCGACAAGCTGATCGCTAGGAAGAAGGACTGGGATCCCAAAAAATACGGGGGATT
CGACTCCCCCACAGTTGCGTACAGCGTGCTCGTGGTGGCAAAAGTGGAGAAGGGGAAATCCAAAAAACTA
AAATCAGTCAAAGAGCTGCTTGGCATTACAATCATGGAGAGGTCTTCCTTCGAGAAGAATCCAATTGACT
TCCTCGAGGCTAAGGGATACAAGGAGGTGAAGAAGGACTTGATAATCAAACTGCCGAAGTACAGCTTGTT
CGAGCTCGAAAATGGCCGCAAGAGGATGCTGGCTAGCGCTGGCGAGCTCCAGAAGGGCAACGAGCTGGCC
CTGCCCAGCAAGTACGTGAACTTCCTTTATCTCGCATCACACTACGAGAAGCTCAAGGGATCACCCGAGG
ACAACGAGCAGAAGCAGCTGTTTGTGGAGCAGCACAAGCACTATCTCGATGAAATTATTGAACAGATCTC
CGAATTTTCTAAACGGGTAATTCTCGCAGACGCTAACCTCGACAAAGTGCTGAGCGCATACAATAAACAT
CGGGACAAGCCAATTAGGGAGCAGGCTGAGAACATCATCCATCTTTTCACCTTGACAAATCTCGGCGCTC
CAGCCGCCTTCAAGTACTTCGACACCACCATCGATAGGAAGCGATACACATCAACGAAAGAGGTGCTGGA
CGCCACTCTGATCCACCAGAGCATCACCGGCCTGTACGAAACGAGAATCGACTTGTCTCAGCTGGGCGGA
GATGACTACAAGGACGACGACGACAAGGACTATAAGGACGATGATGATAAGGATTACAAAGATGACGACG
ATAAGCCCCCCAAGAAGAAGAGGAAGGTGGAGGCCAGCTAAGAATTCAATAAAAGATCTTTATTTTCATT
AGATCTGTGTGTTGGTTTTTTGTGTGTAAGAATTCCGGCCGCAGGAACCCCTAGTGATGGAGTTGGCCAC
TCCCTCTCTGCGCGCTCGCTCGCTCACTGAGGCCGGGCGACCAAAGGTCGCCCGACGCCCGGGCTTTGCC
CGGGCGGCCTCAGTGAGCGAGCGAGCGCGCAGCTGCCTGCAGGATCGGATCCCGGGCCCGTCGACTGCAG
AGGCCTGCATGCAAGCTTGGCGTAATCATGGTCATAGCTGTTTCCTGTGTGAAATTGTTATCCGCTCACA
ATTCCACACAACATACGAGCCGGAAGCATAAAGTGTAAAGCCTGGGGTGCCTAATGAGTGAGCTAACTCA
CATTAATTGCGTTGCGCTCACTGCCCGCTTTCCAGTCGGGAAACCTGTCGTGCCAGCTGCATTAATGAAT
CGGCCAACGCGCGGGGAGAGGCGGTTTGCGTATTGGGCGCTCTTCCGCTTCCTCGCTCACTGACTCGCTG
CGCTCGGTCGTTCGGCTGCGGCGAGCGGTATCAGCTCACTCAAAGGCGGTAATACGGTTATCCACAGAAT
CAGGGGATAACGCAGGAAAGAACATGTGAGCAAAAGGCCAGCAAAAGGCCAGGAACCGTAAAAAGGCCGC
GTTGCTGGCGTTTTTCCATAGGCTCCGCCCCCCTGACGAGCATCACAAAAATCGACGCTCAAGTCAGAGG
TGGCGAAACCCGACAGGACTATAAAGATACCAGGCGTTTCCCCCTGGAAGCTCCCTCGTGCGCTCTCCTG
TTCCGACCCTGCCGCTTACCGGATACCTGTCCGCCTTTCTCCCTTCGGGAAGCGTGGCGCTTTCTCATAG
CTCACGCTGTAGGTATCTCAGTTCGGTGTAGGTCGTTCGCTCCAAGCTGGGCTGTGTGCACGAACCCCCC
GTTCAGCCCGACCGCTGCGCCTTATCCGGTAACTATCGTCTTGAGTCCAACCCGGTAAGACACGACTTAT
CGCCACTGGCAGCAGCCACTGGTAACAGGATTAGCAGAGCGAGGTATGTAGGCGGTGCTACAGAGTTCTT
GAAGTGGTGGCCTAACTACGGCTACACTAGAAGAACAGTATTTGGTATCTGCGCTCTGCTGAAGCCAGTT
ACCTTCGGAAAAAGAGTTGGTAGCTCTTGATCCGGCAAACAAACCACCGCTGGTAGCGGTGGTTTTTTTG
TTTGCAAGCAGCAGATTACGCGCAGAAAAAAAGGATCTCAAGAAGATCCTTTGATCTTTTCTACGGGGTC
TGACGCTCAGTGGAACGAAAACTCACGTTAAGGGATTTTGGTCATGAGATTATCAAAAAGGATCTTCACC
TAGATCCTTTTAAATTAAAAATGAAGTTTTAAATCAATCTAAAGTATATATGAGTAAACTTGGTCTGACA
GTTACCAATGCTTAATCAGTGAGGCACCTATCTCAGCGATCTGTCTATTTCGTTCATCCATAGTTGCCTG
ACTCCCCGTCGTGTAGATAACTACGATACGGGAGGGCTTACCATCTGGCCCCAGTGCTGCAATGATACCG
CGAGACCCACGCTCACCGGCTCCAGATTTATCAGCAATAAACCAGCCAGCCGGAAGGGCCGAGCGCAGAA
GTGGTCCTGCAACTTTATCCGCCTCCATCCAGTCTATTAATTGTTGCCGGGAAGCTAGAGTAAGTAGTTC
GCCAGTTAATAGTTTGCGCAACGTTGTTGCCATTGCTACAGGCATCGTGGTGTCACGCTCGTCGTTTGGT
ATGGCTTCATTCAGCTCCGGTTCCCAACGATCAAGGCGAGTTACATGATCCCCCATGTTGTGCAAAAAAG
CGGTTAGCTCCTTCGGTCCTCCGATCGTTGTCAGAAGTAAGTTGGCCGCAGTGTTATCACTCATGGTTAT
GGCAGCACTGCATAATTCTCTTACTGTCATGCCATCCGTAAGATGCTTTTCTGTGACTGGTGAGTACTCA
ACCAAGTCATTCTGAGAATAGTGTATGCGGCGACCGAGTTGCTCTTGCCCGGCGTCAATACGGGATAATA
CCGCGCCACATAGCAGAACTTTAAAAGTGCTCATCATTGGAAAACGTTCTTCGGGGCGAAAACTCTCAAG
GATCTTACCGCTGTTGAGATCCAGTTCGATGTAACCCACTCGTGCACCCAACTGATCTTCAGCATCTTTT
ACTTTCACCAGCGTTTCTGGGTGAGCAAAAACAGGAAGGCAAAATGCCGCAAAAAAGGGAATAAGGGCGA
CACGGAAATGTTGAATACTCATACTCTTCCTTTTTCAATATTATTGAAGCATTTATCAGGGTTATTGTCT
CATGAGCGGATACATATTTGAATGTATTTAGAAAAATAAACAAATAGGGGTTCCGCGCACATTTCCCCGA
AAAGTGCCACCTGACGTCTAAGAAACCATTATTATCATGACATTAACCTATAAAAATAGGCGTATCACGA
GGCCCTTTCGTC
